>Addgene plasmid #155347 | pSNAPf-hYTHDF2 | addgene full sequence | sequence record 308858 | Addgene NGS Result
GACATTGATTATTGACTAGTTATTAATAGTAATCAATTACGGGGTCATTAGTTCATAGCCCATATATGGA
GTTCCGCGTTACATAACTTACGGTAAATGGCCCGCCTGGCTGACCGCCCAACGACCCCCGCCCATTGACG
TCAATAATGACGTATGTTCCCATAGTAACGCCAATAGGGACTTTCCATTGACGTCAATGGGTGGAGTATT
TACGGTAAACTGCCCACTTGGCAGTACATCAAGTGTATCATATGCCAAGTACGCCCCCTATTGACGTCAA
TGACGGTAAATGGCCCGCCTGGCATTATGCCCAGTACATGACCTTATGGGACTTTCCTACTTGGCAGTAC
ATCTACGTATTAGTCATCGCTATTACCATGGTGATGCGGTTTTGGCAGTACATCAATGGGCGTGGATAGC
GGTTTGACTCACGGGGATTTCCAAGTCTCCACCCCATTGACGTCAATGGGAGTTTGTTTTGGCACCAAAA
TCAACGGGACTTTCCAAAATGTCGTAACAACTCCGCCCCATTGACGCAAATGGGCGGTAGGCGTGTACGG
TGGGAGGTCTATATAAGCAGAGCTCTCTGGCTAACTAGAGAACCCACTGCTTACTGGCTTATCGAAATTA
ATACGACTCACTATAGGGAGACCCAAGCTTGGTACCGAGCTCGGATCGTCGCTAGCGATATCGGCGCGCC
ACCATGTCGGCCAGCAGCCTCTTGGAGCAGAGACCAAAAGGTCAAGGAAACAAAGTACAAAATGGATCTG
TACATCAAAAGGATGGATTAAACGATGATGATTTTGAACCTTACTTGAGTCCACAGGCAAGGCCCAATAA
TGCATATACTGCCATGTCAGATTCCTACTTACCCAGTTACTACAGTCCCTCCATTGGCTTCTCCTATTCT
TTGGGTGAAGCTGCTTGGTCTACGGGGGGTGACACAGCCATGCCCTACTTAACTTCTTATGGACAGCTGA
GCAACGGAGAGCCCCACTTCCTACCAGATGCAATGTTTGGGCAACCAGGAGCCCTAGGTAGCACTCCATT
TCTTGGTCAGCATGGTTTTAATTTCTTTCCCAGTGGGATTGACTTCTCAGCATGGGGAAATAACAGTTCT
CAGGGACAGTCTACTCAGAGCTCTGGATATAGTAGCAATTATGCTTATGCACCTAGCTCCTTAGGTGGAG
CCATGATTGATGGACAGTCAGCTTTTGCCAATGAGACCCTCAATAAGGCTCCTGGCATGAATACTATAGA
CCAAGGGATGGCAGCACTGAAGTTGGGTAGCACAGAAGTTGCAAGCAATGTTCCAAAAGTTGTAGGTTCT
GCTGTTGGTAGCGGGTCCATTACTAGTAACATCGTGGCTTCCAATAGTTTGCCTCCAGCCACCATTGCTC
CTCCAAAACCAGCATCTTGGGCTGATATTGCTAGCAAGCCTGCAAAACAGCAACCTAAACTGAAGACCAA
GAATGGCATTGCAGGGTCAAGTCTTCCGCCACCCCCGATAAAGCATAACATGGATATTGGAACTTGGGAT
AACAAGGGTCCCGTTGCAAAAGCCCCCTCACAGGCTTTGGTTCAGAATATAGGTCAGCCAACCCAGGGGT
CTCCTCAGCCTGTAGGTCAGCAGGCTAACAATAGCCCACCAGTGGCTCAGGCATCAGTAGGGCAACAGAC
ACAGCCATTGCCTCCACCTCCACCACAGCCTGCCCAGCTTTCAGTCCAGCAACAGGCAGCTCAGCCAACC
CGCTGGGTAGCACCTCGGAACCGTGGCAGTGGGTTCGGTCATAATGGGGTGGATGGTAATGGAGTAGGAC
AGTCTCAGGCTGGTTCTGGATCTACTCCTTCAGAACCCCACCCAGTGTTGGAGAAGCTTCGGTCCATTAA
TAACTATAACCCCAAAGATTTTGACTGGAATCTGAAACATGGCCGGGTTTTCATCATTAAGAGCTACTCT
GAGGACGATATTCACCGTTCCATTAAGTATAATATTTGGTGCAGCACAGAGCATGGTAACAAGAGACTGG
ATGCTGCTTATCGTTCCATGAACGGGAAAGGCCCCGTTTACTTACTTTTCAGTGTCAACGGCAGTGGACA
CTTCTGTGGCGTGGCAGAAATGAAATCTGCTGTGGACTACAACACATGTGCAGGTGTGTGGTCCCAGGAC
AAATGGAAGGGTCGTTTTGATGTCAGGTGGATTTTTGTGAAGGACGTTCCCAATAGCCAACTGCGACACA
TTCGCCTAGAGAACAACGAGAATAAACCAGTGACCAACTCTAGGGACACTCAGGAAGTGCCTCTGGAAAA
GGCTAAGCAGGTGTTGAAAATTATAGCCAGCTACAAGCACACCACTTCCATTTTTGATGACTTCTCACAC
TATGAGAAACGCCAAGAGGAAGAAGAAAGTGTTAAAAAGGAACGTCAAGGTCGTGGGAAAGAATTCACCA
TGGACAAAGACTGCGAAATGAAGCGCACCACCCTGGATAGCCCTCTGGGCAAGCTGGAACTGTCTGGGTG
CGAACAGGGCCTGCACCGTATCATCTTCCTGGGCAAAGGAACATCTGCCGCCGACGCCGTGGAAGTGCCT
GCCCCAGCCGCCGTGCTGGGCGGACCAGAGCCACTGATGCAGGCCACCGCCTGGCTCAACGCCTACTTTC
ACCAGCCTGAGGCCATCGAGGAGTTCCCTGTGCCAGCCCTGCACCACCCAGTGTTCCAGCAGGAGAGCTT
TACCCGCCAGGTGCTGTGGAAACTGCTGAAAGTGGTGAAGTTCGGAGAGGTCATCAGCTACAGCCACCTG
GCCGCCCTGGCCGGCAATCCCGCCGCCACCGCCGCCGTGAAAACCGCCCTGAGCGGAAATCCCGTGCCCA
TTCTGATCCCCTGCCACCGGGTGGTGCAGGGCGACCTGGACGTGGGGGGCTACGAGGGCGGGCTCGCCGT
GAAAGAGTGGCTGCTGGCCCACGAGGGCCACAGACTGGGCAAGCCTGGGCTGGGTCCTGCAGGCGGATCC
GCGTTTAAACTCGAGGTTAATTAATGAGCGGCCGCATAGATAACTGATCCAGTGTGCTGGAATTAATTCG
CTGTCTGCGAGGGCCAGCTGTTGGGGTGAGTACTCCCTCTCAAAAGCGGGCATGACTTCTGCGCTAAGAT
TGTCAGTTTCCAAAAACGAGGAGGATTTGATATTCACCTGGCCCGCGGTGATGCCTTTGAGGGTGGCCGC
GTCCATCTGGTCAGAAAAGACAATCTTTTTGTTGTCAAGCTTGAGGTGTGGCAGGCTTGAGATCTGGCCA
TACACTTGAGTGACAATGACATCCACTTTGCCTTTCTCTCCACAGGTGTCCACTCCCAGGTCCAACTGCA
GGTCGAGCATGCATCTAGGGCGGCCAATTCCGCCCCTCTCCCCCCCCCCCNNTCTCCCTCCCCCCCCCCT
AACGTTACTGGCCGAAGCCGCTTGGAATAAGGCCGGTGTGCGTTTGTCTATATGTTATTTTCCACCATAT
TGCCGTCTTTTGGCAATGTGAGGGCCCGGAAACCTGGCCCTGTCTTCTTGACGAGCATTCCTAGGGGTCT
TTCCCCTCTCGCCAAAGGAATGCAAGGTCTGTTGAATGTCGTGAAGGAAGCAGTTCCTCTGGAAGCTTCT
TGAAGACAAACAACGTCTGTAGCGACCCTTTGCAGGCAGCGGAACCCCCCACCTGGCGACAGGTGCCTCT
GCGGCCAAAAGCCACGTGTATAAGATACACCTGCAAAGGCGGCACAACCCCAGTGCCACGTTGTGAGTTG
GATAGTTGTGGAAAGAGTCAAATGGCTCTCCTCAAGCGTATTCAACAAGGGGCTGAAGGATGCCCAGAAG
GTACCCCATTGTATGGGATCTGATCTGGGGCCTCGGTGCACATGCTTTACATGTGTTTAGTCGAGGTTAA
AAAAACGTCTAGGCCCCCCGAACCACGGGGACGTGGTTTTCCTTTGAAAAACACGATGATAAGCTTGCCA
CAACCCGGGATAATTCCTGCAGCCAATATGGGATCGGCCATTGAACAAGATGGATTGCACGCAGGTTCTC
CGGCCGCTTGGGTGGAGAGGCTATTCGGCTATGACTGGGCACAACAGACAATCGGCTGCTCTGATGCCGC
CGTGTTCCGGCTGTCAGCGCAGGGGCGCCCGGTTCTTTTTGTCAAGACCGACCTGTCCGGTGCCCTGAAT
GAACTGCAGGACGAGGCAGCGCGGCTATCGTGGCTGGCCACGACGGGCGTTCCTTGCGCAGCTGTGCTCG
ACGTTGTCACTGAAGCGGGAAGGGACTGGCTGCTATTGGGCGAAGTGCCGGGGCAGGATCTCCTGTCATC
TCACCTTGCTCCTGCCGAGAAAGTATCCATCATGGCTGATGCAATGCGGCGGCTGCATACGCTTGATCCG
GCTACCTGCCCATTCGACCACCAAGCGAAACATCGCATCGAGCGAGCACGTACTCGGATGGAAGCCGGTC
TTGTCGATCAGGATGATCTGGACGAAGAGCATCAGGGGCTCGCGCCAGCCGAACTGTTCGCCAGGCTCAA
GGCGCGCATGCCCGACGGCGATGATCTCGTCGTGACCCATGGCGATGCCTGCTTGCCGAATATCATGGTG
GAAAATGGCCGCTTTTCTGGATTCATCGACTGTGGCCGGCTGGGTGTGGCGGACCGCTATCAGGACATAG
CGTTGGCTACCCGTGATATTGCTGAAGAGCTTGGCGGCGAATGGGCTGACCGCTTCCTCGTGCTTTACGG
TATCGCCGCTCCCGATTCGCAGCGCATCGCCTTCTATCGCCTTCTTGACGAGTTCTTCTGAGGGGATCAA
TTCTCTAGATAACTGATCATAATCAGCCATACCACATTTGTAGAGGTTTTACTTGCTTTAAAAAACCTCC
CACACCTCCCCCTGAACCTGAAACATAAAATGAATGCAATTGTTGTTGTTAACTTGTTTATTGCAGCTTA
TAATGGTTACAAATAAAGCAATAGCATCACAAATTTCACAAATAAAGCATTTTTTTCACTGCATTCTAGT
TGTGGTTTGTCCAAACTCATCAATGTATCTTAACGCGTCGAGTGCATTCTAGTTGTGGTTTGTCCAAACT
CATCAATGTATCTTATCATGTCTGTATACCGTCGACCTCTAGCTAGAGCTTGGCGTAATCATGGTCATAG
CTGTTTCCTGTGTGAAATTGTTATCCGCTCACAATTCCACACAACATACGAGCCGGAAGCATAAAGTGTA
AAGCCTGGGGTGCCTAATGAGTGAGCTAACTCACATTAATTGCGTTGCGCTCACTGCCCGCTTTCCAGTC
GGGAAACCTGTCGTGCCAGCTGCATTAATGAATCGGCCAACGCGCGGGGAGAGGCGGTTTGCGTATTGGG
CGCTCTTCCGCTTCCTCGCTCACTGACTCGCTGCGCTCGGTCGTTCGGCTGCGGCGAGCGGTATCAGCTC
ACTCAAAGGCGGTAATACGGTTATCCACAGAATCAGGGGATAACGCAGGAAAGAACATGTGAGCAAAAGG
CCAGCAAAAGGCCAGGAACCGTAAAAAGGCCGCGTTGCTGGCGTTTTTCCATAGGCTCCGCCCCCCTGAC
GAGCATCACAAAAATCGACGCTCAAGTCAGAGGTGGCGAAACCCGACAGGACTATAAAGATACCAGGCGT
TTCCCCCTGGAAGCTCCCTCGTGCGCTCTCCTGTTCCGACCCTGCCGCTTACCGGATACCTGTCCGCCTT
TCTCCCTTCGGGAAGCGTGGCGCTTTCTCATAGCTCACGCTGTAGGTATCTCAGTTCGGTGTAGGTCGTT
CGCTCCAAGCTGGGCTGTGTGCACGAACCCCCCGTTCAGCCCGACCGCTGCGCCTTATCCGGTAACTATC
GTCTTGAGTCCAACCCGGTAAGACACGACTTATCGCCACTGGCAGCAGCCACTGGTAACAGGATTAGCAG
AGCGAGGTATGTAGGCGGTGCTACAGAGTTCTTGAAGTGGTGGCCTAACTACGGCTACACTAGAAGAACA
GTATTTGGTATCTGCGCTCTGCTGAAGCCAGTTACCTTCGGAAAAAGAGTTGGTAGCTCTTGATCCGGCA
AACAAACCACCGCTGGTAGCGGTGGTTTTTTTGTTTGCAAGCAGCAGATTACGCGCAGAAAAAAAGGATC
TCAAGAAGATCCTTTGATCTTTTCTACGGGGTCTGACGCTCAGTGGAACGAAAACTCACGTTAAGGGATT
TTGGTCATGAGATTATCAAAAAGGATCTTCACCTAGATCCTTTTAAATTAAAAATGAAGTTTTAAATCAA
TCTAAAGTATATATGAGTAAACTTGGTCTGACAGTTACCAATGCTTAATCAGTGAGGCACCTATCTCAGC
GATCTGTCTATTTCGTTCATCCATAGTTGCCTGACTCCCCGTCGTGTAGATAACTACGATACGGGAGGGC
TTACCATCTGGCCCCAGTGCTGCAATGATACCGCGAGACCCACGCTCACCGGCTCCAGATTTATCAGCAA
TAAACCAGCCAGCCGGAAGGGCCGAGCGCAGAAGTGGTCCTGCAACTTTATCCGCCTCCATCCAGTCTAT
TAATTGTTGCCGGGAAGCTAGAGTAAGTAGTTCGCCAGTTAATAGTTTGCGCAACGTTGTTGCCATTGCT
ACAGGCATCGTGGTGTCACGCTCGTCGTTTGGTATGGCTTCATTCAGCTCCGGTTCCCAACGATCAAGGC
GAGTTACATGATCCCCCATGTTGTGCAAAAAAGCGGTTAGCTCCTTCGGTCCTCCGATCGTTGTCAGAAG
TAAGTTGGCCGCAGTGTTATCACTCATGGTTATGGCAGCACTGCATAATTCTCTTACTGTCATGCCATCC
GTAAGATGCTTTTCTGTGACTGGTGAGTACTCAACCAAGTCATTCTGAGAATAGTGTATGCGGCGACCGA
GTTGCTCTTGCCCGGCGTCAATACGGGATAATACCGCGCCACATAGCAGAACTTTAAAAGTGCTCATCAT
TGGAAAACGTTCTTCGGGGCGAAAACTCTCAAGGATCTTACCGCTGTTGAGATCCAGTTCGATGTAACCC
ACTCGTGCACCCAACTGATCTTCAGCATCTTTTACTTTCACCAGCGTTTCTGGGTGAGCAAAAACAGGAA
GGCAAAATGCCGCAAAAAAGGGAATAAGGGCGACACGGAAATGTTGAATACTCATACTCTTCCTTTTTCA
ATATTATTGAAGCATTTATCAGGGTTATTGTCTCATGAGCGGATACATATTTGAATGTATTTAGAAAAAT
AAACAAATAGGGGTTCCGCGCACATTTCCCCGAAAAGTGCCACCTGACGTCGACGGATCGGGAGATCTCC
CGATCCCCTATGGTGCACTCTCAGTACAATCTGCTCTGATGCCGCATAGTTAAGCCAGTATCTGCTCCCT
GCTTGTGTGTTGGAGGTCGCTGAGTAGTGCGCGAGCAAAATTTAAGCTACAACAAGGCAAGGCTTGACCG
ACAATTGCATGAAGAATCTGCTTAGGGTTAGGCGTTTTGCGCTGCTTCGCGATGTACGGGCCAGATATAC
GCGTT
Features (pLannotate 1.2.2; 20 found; start..end, strand, type, name):
      1..380     +  enhancer       CMV enhancer: human cytomegalovirus immediate early enhancer
    381..584     +  promoter       CMV promoter: human cytomegalovirus (CMV) immediate early promoter
    580..613     +  LTR            5' LTR (truncated) (fragment): truncated 5' long terminal repeat (LTR) from HIV-1
    629..647     +  promoter       T7 promoter: promoter for bacteriophage T7 RNA polymerase
    704..2440    +  CDS            YTHDF2: YTHD2_HUMAN - Also known as HGRG8 From Homo sapiens (Human).
   2450..2995    +  CDS            SNAP-tag®: human O6-alkylguanine-DNA-alkyltransferase variant that forms covalent bonds with benzylguanine derivatives fast-reacting variant, optimized for mammalian expression
   3106..3335    +  intron         chimeric intron: chimera between introns from adenovirus and immunoglobulin heavy chain genes
   3520..3982    +  misc_feature   IRES: internal ribosome entry site (IRES) of the encephalomyocarditis virus (EMCV)
   4018..4821    +  CDS            NeoR/KanR: aminoglycoside phosphotransferase from Tn5; aph(3')-II (or nptII); confers resistance to neomycin, kanamycin, and G418 (Geneticin®)
   4844..4928    +  CDS            large T antigen (fragment): large T antigen from SV40 (simian virus 40)
   4951..5072    +  polyA_signal   SV40 poly(A) signal: SV40 polyadenylation signal
   5083..5134    +  polyA_signal   SV40 poly(A) signal (fragment): SV40 polyadenylation signal
   5198..5214    -  protein_bind   lac operator: The lac repressor binds to the lac operator to inhibit transcription in E. coli. This inhibition can be relieved by adding lactose or isopropyl-β-D-thiogalactopyranoside (IPTG). lac repressor encoded by lacI
   5222..5252    -  promoter       lac promoter: promoter for the E. coli lac operon
   5267..5288    -  protein_bind   CAP binding site: CAP binding activates transcription in the presence of cAMP. E. coli catabolite activator protein
   5301..5393    -  CDS            lacI (fragment): lac repressor; lacI; The lac repressor binds to the lac operator to inhibit transcription in E. coli. This inhibition can be relieved by adding lactose or isopropyl-β-D-thiogalactopyranoside (IPTG).
   5576..6164    -  rep_origin     ori: high-copy-number ColE1/pMB1/pBR322/pUC origin of replication
   6335..7195    -  CDS            AmpR: β-lactamase; bla; confers resistance to ampicillin, carbenicillin, and related antibiotics
   7196..7300    -  promoter       AmpR promoter: bla
   7359..7411    -  misc_feature   bom (fragment): basis of mobility region from pBR322
