[The description below was written by a language model from this plasmid's Addgene catalogue record and pLannotate feature annotations shown in this document.]
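Description:
pSNAPf-hYTHDF2 is a 7,565-nt mammalian expression plasmid built on the commercial pSNAPf backbone and designed to produce full-length human YTHDF2, an m6A-binding protein, fused at its C-terminus to the SNAP-tag. In bacteria it is maintained through a high-copy ColE1/pUC-type origin and selected with ampicillin via the β-lactamase gene and its own promoter. Remnants of the lac promoter/operator region and a fragment of the pBR322 bom site are also annotated in the backbone.

Expression is driven by the human cytomegalovirus immediate-early enhancer and promoter, followed by a T7 promoter that also serves as a sequencing primer site. The YTHDF2 coding sequence, inserted between AscI and EcoRI sites that remain intact, sits directly upstream of the fast-reacting SNAP-tag variant. This is an engineered O6-alkylguanine-DNA alkyltransferase that covalently reacts with benzylguanine derivatives, so the fusion protein can be labelled with fluorescent or other functional substrates. Downstream of the fusion lie a chimeric intron, an EMCV IRES and the NeoR/KanR aminoglycoside phosphotransferase gene, terminated by SV40 polyadenylation signals. This arrangement places YTHDF2-SNAP and the resistance marker on a single bicistronic transcript, so G418 selection of transfected cells is linked to expression of the tagged protein. Short annotated fragments of an HIV-1 LTR and of SV40 large T antigen are probably sequence-similarity hits within the promoter and polyadenylation regions rather than functional elements.

The associated publication concerns the role of YTHDF proteins in stress granule formation, consistent with use of this construct to label YTHDF2 in mammalian cells.
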