Addgene plasmid #155347: pSNAPf-hYTHDF2
Purpose: Express full-length human YTHDF2 with a C-terminal SNAP-tag in mammalian cells
Depositing lab: Xiaowei Zhuang. Depositing organization: Harvard University. Publication: m(6)A-binding YTHDF proteins promote stress granule formation. Fu Y, Zhuang X. Nat Chem Biol. 2020 May 25. pii: 10.1038/s41589-020-0524-y. doi: 10.1038/s41589-020-0524-y. PubMed 32451507.
Backbone
  Vector backbone: pSNAPf
  Backbone manufacturer: New England Biolabs
  Vector type: Mammalian Expression
Growth in bacteria
  Bacterial resistance: Ampicillin, 100 μg/mL
  Growth temperature: 37°C
  Growth strain: DH5alpha
  Copy number: Unknown
Gene/Insert
  Gene/Insert name: YTHDF2
  Species: H. sapiens (human)
  GenBank ID: CCDS41296.1
  Entrez Gene: YTHDF2 (a.k.a. CAHL, DF2, HGRG8, NY-REN-2)
  Promoter: CMV
  Cloning method: Restriction Enzyme; 5′ cloning site AscI (not destroyed); 3′ cloning site EcoRI (not destroyed)
  Sequencing primers: 5′ T7: TAATACGACTCACTATAG; 3′ pSNAPf-SeqR: GGAGTACTCACCCCAACAGC
Terms and licenses: Academic/Nonprofit Terms; Industry Terms: Not Available to Industry
How to cite: pSNAPf-hYTHDF2 was a gift from Xiaowei Zhuang (Addgene plasmid # 155347 ; http://n2t.net/addgene:155347 ; RRID:Addgene_155347)
