>Addgene plasmid #155347 | pSNAPf-hYTHDF2 | depositor partial sequence | sequence record 300664 | Insert sequence
ATGTCGGCCAGCAGCCTCTTGGAGCAGAGACCAAAAGGTCAAGGAAACAAAGTACAAAATGGATCTGTAC
ATCAAAAGGATGGATTAAACGATGATGATTTTGAACCTTACTTGAGTCCACAGGCAAGGCCCAATAATGC
ATATACTGCCATGTCAGATTCCTACTTACCCAGTTACTACAGTCCCTCCATTGGCTTCTCCTATTCTTTG
GGTGAAGCTGCTTGGTCTACGGGGGGTGACACAGCCATGCCCTACTTAACTTCTTATGGACAGCTGAGCA
ACGGAGAGCCCCACTTCCTACCAGATGCAATGTTTGGGCAACCAGGAGCCCTAGGTAGCACTCCATTTCT
TGGTCAGCATGGTTTTAATTTCTTTCCCAGTGGGATTGACTTCTCAGCATGGGGAAATAACAGTTCTCAG
GGACAGTCTACTCAGAGCTCTGGATATAGTAGCAATTATGCTTATGCACCTAGCTCCTTAGGTGGAGCCA
TGATTGATGGACAGTCAGCTTTTGCCAATGAGACCCTCAATAAGGCTCCTGGCATGAATACTATAGACCA
AGGGATGGCAGCACTGAAGTTGGGTAGCACAGAAGTTGCAAGCAATGTTCCAAAAGTTGTAGGTTCTGCT
GTTGGTAGCGGGTCCATTACTAGTAACATCGTGGCTTCCAATAGTTTGCCTCCAGCCACCATTGCTCCTC
CAAAACCAGCATCTTGGGCTGATATTGCTAGCAAGCCTGCAAAACAGCAACCTAAACTGAAGACCAAGAA
TGGCATTGCAGGGTCAAGTCTTCCGCCACCCCCGATAAAGCATAACATGGATATTGGAACTTGGGATAAC
AAGGGTCCCGTTGCAAAAGCCCCCTCACAGGCTTTGGTTCAGAATATAGGTCAGCCAACCCAGGGGTCTC
CTCAGCCTGTAGGTCAGCAGGCTAACAATAGCCCACCAGTGGCTCAGGCATCAGTAGGGCAACAGACACA
GCCATTGCCTCCACCTCCACCACAGCCTGCCCAGCTTTCAGTCCAGCAACAGGCAGCTCAGCCAACCCGC
TGGGTAGCACCTCGGAACCGTGGCAGTGGGTTCGGTCATAATGGGGTGGATGGTAATGGAGTAGGACAGT
CTCAGGCTGGTTCTGGATCTACTCCTTCAGAACCCCACCCAGTGTTGGAGAAGCTTCGGTCCATTAATAA
CTATAACCCCAAAGATTTTGACTGGAATCTGAAACATGGCCGGGTTTTCATCATTAAGAGCTACTCTGAG
GACGATATTCACCGTTCCATTAAGTATAATATTTGGTGCAGCACAGAGCATGGTAACAAGAGACTGGATG
CTGCTTATCGTTCCATGAACGGGAAAGGCCCCGTTTACTTACTTTTCAGTGTCAACGGCAGTGGACACTT
CTGTGGCGTGGCAGAAATGAAATCTGCTGTGGACTACAACACATGTGCAGGTGTGTGGTCCCAGGACAAA
TGGAAGGGTCGTTTTGATGTCAGGTGGATTTTTGTGAAGGACGTTCCCAATAGCCAACTGCGACACATTC
GCCTAGAGAACAACGAGAATAAACCAGTGACCAACTCTAGGGACACTCAGGAAGTGCCTCTGGAAAAGGC
TAAGCAGGTGTTGAAAATTATAGCCAGCTACAAGCACACCACTTCCATTTTTGATGACTTCTCACACTAT
GAGAAACGCCAAGAGGAAGAAGAAAGTGTTAAAAAGGAACGTCAAGGTCGTGGGAAA
